>Addgene plasmid #226898 | pAM254 | addgene full sequence | sequence record 451051 | Addgene NGS Result
TGTCCCTCCTGTTCAGCTACTGACGGGGTGGTGCGTAACGGCAAAAGCACCGCCGGACATCAGCGCTAGC
GGAGTGTATACTGGCTTACTATGTTGGCACTGATGAGGGTGTCAGTGAAGTGCTTCATGTGGCAGGAGAA
AAAAGGCTGCACCGGTGCGTCAGCAGAATATGTGATACAGGATATATTCCGCTTCCTCGCTCACTGACTC
GCTACGCTCGGTCGTTCGACTGCGGCGAGCGGAAATGGCTTACGAACGGGGCGGAGATTTCCTGGAAGAT
GCCAGGAAGATACTTAACAGGGAAGTGAGAGGGCCGCGGCAAAGCCGTTTTTCCATAGGCTCCGCCCCCC
TGACAAGCATCACGAAATCTGACGCTCAAATCAGTGGTGGCGAAACCCGACAGGACTATAAAGATACCAG
GCGTTTCCCCCTGGCGGCTCCCTCGTGCGCTCTCCTGTTCCTGCCTTTCGGTTTACCGGTGTCATTCCGC
TGTTATGGCCGCGTTTGTCTCATTCCACGCCTGACACTCAGTTCCGGGTAGGCAGTTCGCTCCAAGCTGG
ACTGTATGCACGAACCCCCCGTTCAGTCCGACCGCTGCGCCTTATCCGGTAACTATCGTCTTGAGTCCAA
CCCGGAAAGACATGCAAAAGCACCACTGGCAGCAGCCACTGGTAATTGATTTAGAGGAGTTAGTCTTGAA
GTCATGCGCCGGTTAAGGCTAAACTGAAAGGACAAGTTTTGGTGACTGCGCTCCTCCAAGCCAGTTACCT
CGGTTCAAAGAGTTGGTAGCTCAGAGAACCTTCGAAAAACCGCCCTGCAAGGCGGTTTTTTCGTTTTCAG
AGCAAGAGATTACGCGCAGACCAAAACGATCTCAAGAAGATCATCTTATTAATCAGATAAAATATTTCTA
GATTTCAGTGCAATTTATCTCTTCAAATGTAGCACCTGAAGTCAGCCCCATACGATATAAGTTGTAATTC
TCATGTTAGTCATGCCCCGCGCCCACCGGAAGGAGCTGACTGGGTTGAAGGCTCTCAAGGGCATCGGTCG
AGATCCCGGTGCCTAATGAGTGAGCTAACTTACATTAATTGCGTTGCGCTCACTGCCCGCTTTCCAGTCG
GGAAACCTGTCGTGCCAGCTGCATTAATGAATCGGCCAACGCGCGGGGAGAGGCGGTTTGCGTATTGGGC
GCCAGGGTGGTTTTTCTTTTCACCAGTGAGACGGGCAACAGCTGATTGCCCTTCACCGCCTGGCCCTGAG
AGAGTTGCAGCAAGCGGTCCACGCTGGTTTGCCCCAGCAGGCGAAAATCCTGTTTGATGGTGGTTAACGG
CGGGATATAACATGAGCTGTCTTCGGTATCGTCGTATCCCACTACCGAGATGTCCGCACCAACGCGCAGC
CCGGACTCGGTAATGGCGCGCATTGCGCCCAGCGCCATCTGATCGTTGGCAACCAGCATCGCAGTGGGAA
CGATGCCCTCATTCAGCATTTGCATGGTTTGTTGAAAACCGGACATGGCACTCCAGTCGCCTTCCCGTTC
CGCTATCGGCTGAATTTGATTGCGAGTGAGATATTTATGCCAGCCAGCCAGACGCAGACGCGCCGAGACA
GAACTTAATGGGCCCGCTAACAGCGCGATTTGCTGGTGACCCAATGCGACCAGATGCTCCACGCCCAGTC
GCGTACCGTCTTCATGGGAGAAAATAATACTGTTGATGGGTGTCTGGTCAGAGACATCAAGAAATAACGC
CGGAACATTAGTGCAGGCAGCTTCCACAGCAATGGCATCCTGGTCATCCAGCGGATAGTTAATGATCAGC
CCACTGACGCGTTGCGCGAGAAGATTGTGCACCGCCGCTTTACAGGCTTCGACGCCGCTTCGTTCTACCA
TCGACACCACCACGCTGGCACCCAGTTGATCGGCGCGAGATTTAATCGCCGCGACAATTTGCGACGGCGC
GTGCAGGGCCAGACTGGAGGTGGCAACGCCAATCAGCAACGACTGTTTGCCCGCCAGTTGTTGTGCCACG
CGGTTGGGAATGTAATTCAGCTCCGCCATCGCCGCTTCCACTTTTTCCCGCGTTTTCGCAGAAACGTGGC
TGGCCTGGTTCACCACGCGGGAAACGGTCTGATAAGAGACACCGGCATACTCTGCGACATCGTATAACGT
TACTGGTTTCACATTCACCACCCTGAATTGACTCTCTTCCGGGCGCTATCATGCCATACCGCGAAAGGTT
TTGCGCCATTCGATGGTGTCCGGGATCTCGACGCTCTCCCTTATGCGACTCCTGCATTAGGAAATTAATA
CGACTCACTATAGGGGAATTGTGAGCGGATAACAATTCCCCTGTAGAAATAATTTTGTTTAACTTTAATA
AGGAGATATACCATGAGTGCGATTAAGCCAGACATGAAGATCAAACTCCGTATGGAAGGCAACGTAAACG
GGCACCACTTTGTGATCGACGGAGATGGTACAGGCAAGCCTTTTGAGGGAAAACAGAGTATGGATCTTGA
AGTCAAAGAGGGCGGACCTCTGCCTTTTGCCTTTGATATCCTGACCACTGCATTCCATTACGGCAACAGG
GTATTCGCCAAATATCCAGACAACATACAAGACTATTTTAAGCAGTCGTTTCCTAAGGGGTATTCGTGGG
AACGAAGCTTGACTTTCGAAGACGGGGGCATTTGCAACGCCAGAAACGACATAACAATGGAAGGGGACAC
TTTCTATAATAAAGTTCGATTTTATGGTACCAACTTTCCCGCCAATGGTCCAGTTATGCAGAAGAAGACG
CTGAAATGGGAGCCCTCCACTGAGAAAATGTATGTGCGTGATGGAGTGCTGACGGGTGATATTGAGATGG
CTTTGTTGCTTGAAGGAAATGCCCATTACCGATGTGACTTCAGAACTACTTACAAAGCTAAGGAGAAGGG
TGTCAAGTTACCAGGCGCCCACTTTGTGGACCACTGCATTGAGATTTTAAGCCATGACAAAGATTACAAC
AAGGTTAAGCTGTATGAGCATGCTGTTGCTCATTCTGGATTGCCTGACAATGCCAGACGAGCACATGGTG
GCAAACACACATTCAACAATGAAAATGTCAGTGCAAGGCTCGGGGGAGCGTGTAGCATTGCTGTGCAAGC
GCCAGCACAACATACCTTCAACAATGAAAACGTTTCCGCGCGTTTAGGCGGCGCTCTGTCGATCGCTGTG
CAGGCTCCGGCCCAGTCAGGGTCTGGTTCTGGCTCACTGGAAGTCCTGTTCCAAGGTCCGGGCAGCAGCG
ATTATAAGGATGACGATGACAAGCATCACCATCATCACCACTGATTAATTAACCTAGGCTGCTGCCACCG
CTGAGCAATAACTAGCATAACCCCTTGGGGCCTCTAAACGGGTCTTGAGGGGTTTTTTGCTGAAACCTCA
GGCATTTGAGAAGCACACGGTCACACTGCTTCCGGTAGTCAATAAACCGGTAAACCAGCAATAGACATAA
GCGGCTATTTAACGACCCTGCCCTGAACCGACGACCGGGTCGAATTTGCTTTCGAATTTCTGCCATTCAT
CCGCTTATTATCACTTATTCAGGCGTAGCAACCAGGCGTTTAAGGGCACCAATAACTGCCTTAAAAAAAT
TACGCCCCGCCCTGCCACTCATCGCAGTACTGTTGTAATTCATTAAGCATTCTGCCGACATGGAAGCCAT
CACAAACGGCATGATGAACCTGAATCGCCAGCGGCATCAGCACCTTGTCGCCTTGCGTATAATATTTGCC
CATAGTGAAAACGGGGGCGAAGAAGTTGTCCATATTGGCCACGTTTAAATCAAAACTGGTGAAACTCACC
CAGGGATTGGCTGAGACGAAAAACATATTCTCAATAAACCCTTTAGGGAAATAGGCCAGGTTTTCACCGT
AACACGCCACATCTTGCGAATATATGTGTAGAAACTGCCGGAAATCGTCGTGGTATTCACTCCAGAGCGA
TGAAAACGTTTCAGTTTGCTCATGGAAAACGGTGTAACAAGGGTGAACACTATCCCATATCACCAGCTCA
CCGTCTTTCATTGCCATACGGAACTCCGGATGAGCATTCATCAGGCGGGCAAGAATGTGAATAAAGGCCG
GATAAAACTTGTGCTTATTTTTCTTTACGGTCTTTAAAAAGGCCGTAATATCCAGCTGAACGGTCTGGTT
ATAGGTACATTGAGCAACTGACTGAAATGCCTCAAAATGTTCTTTACGATGCCATTGGGATATATCAACG
GTGGTATATCCAGTGATTTTTTTCTCCATTTTAGCTTCCTTAGCTCCTGAAAATCTCGATAACTCAAAAA
ATACGCCCGGTAGTGATCTTATTTCATTATGGTGAAAGTTGGAACCTCTTACGTGCCGATCAACGTCTCA
TTTTCGCCAAAAGTTGGCCCAGGGCTTCCCGGTATCAACAGGGACACCAGGATTTATTTATTCTGCGAAG
TGATCTTCCGTCACAGGTATTTATTCGGCGCAAAGTGCGTCGGGTGATGCTGCCAACTTACTGATTTAGT
GTATGATGGTGTTTTTGAGGTGCTCCAGTGGCTTCTGTTTCTATCAGC
Features (pLannotate 1.2.2; 18 found; start..end, strand, type, name):
    187..242     -  rep_origin     RSF ori (fragment): Plasmids containing the RSF 1030 origin of replication can be propagated in E. coli cells that contain additional plasmids with compatible origins.
    330..875     -  rep_origin     p15A ori: Plasmids containing the medium-copy-number p15A origin of replication can be propagated in E. coli cells that contain a second plasmid with the ColE1 origin.
    987..1051    -  CDS            TcR (fragment): tetracycline efflux protein; tet; confers resistance to tetracycline
   1066..1087    -  protein_bind   CAP binding site: CAP binding activates transcription in the presence of cAMP. E. coli catabolite activator protein
   1100..2182    -  CDS            lacI: lac repressor; lacI; The lac repressor binds to the lac operator to inhibit transcription in E. coli. This inhibition can be relieved by adding lactose or isopropyl-β-D-thiogalactopyranoside (IPTG).
   2183..2260    -  promoter       lacI promoter: lacI
   2268..2303    -  CDS            TcR (fragment): tetracycline efflux protein; tet; confers resistance to tetracycline
   2306..2324    +  promoter       T7 promoter: promoter for bacteriophage T7 RNA polymerase
   2325..2349    +  protein_bind   lac operator: The lac repressor binds to the lac operator to inhibit transcription in E. coli. This inhibition can be relieved by adding lactose or isopropyl-β-D-thiogalactopyranoside (IPTG). lac repressor encoded by lacI
   2364..2386    +  RBS            RBS: efficient ribosome binding site from bacteriophage T7 gene 10 (Olins and Rangwala, 1989)
   2393..3070    +  CDS            mEos3.2: mEos3.2 is a photoconvertible green/yellow fluorescent protein published in 2012, derived from Lobophyllia hemprichii. It is reported to be a rapidly-maturing monomer with moderate acid sensitivity.
   3074..3160    +  CDS            CCNB_ARBPU (fragment): Experimental evidence at protein level: Swiss-Prot protein existence level 1. Essential for the control of the cell cycle at the G2/M (mitosis) transition. From Arbacia punctulata (Punctuate sea urchin).
   3296..3313    +  CDS            3xFLAG (fragment): three tandem FLAG® epitope tags, followed by an enterokinase cleavage site
   3347..3364    +  CDS            SET1 (fragment): solubility-enhancement tag derived from T7 phage gene 10B
   3372..3419    +  terminator     T7 terminator: transcription terminator for bacteriophage T7 RNA polymerase
   3643..4299    -  CDS            cat: CAT_ECOLX - Experimental evidence at protein level: Swiss-Prot protein existence level 1. This enzyme is an effector of chloramphenicol resistance in bacteria. From Escherichia coli. This protein is used as a marker in many commonly used cloning vectors, such as pACYC184.
   4300..4402    -  promoter       cat promoter: promoter of the E. coli cat gene encoding chloramphenicol acetyltransferase
   4523..68      +  mobile_element IS1 (fragment) (across the origin): prokaryotic transposable element IS1
