[The description below was written by a language model from this plasmid's Addgene catalogue record and pLannotate feature annotations shown in this document.]
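Description:
pAM254 is a bacterial expression plasmid of about 4.6 kb built on the pACYCDuet backbone. It produces a fluorescent model substrate protein in E. coli. It replicates from the p15A origin, which is compatible with ColE1-type plasmids and so allows co-maintenance with a second vector. Selection is by chloramphenicol, through the cat gene and its native promoter. The catalogue lists the plasmid as high copy, although p15A is generally regarded as a low- to medium-copy origin. The short RSF ori, TcR and IS1 fragments flagged in the annotation appear to be partial matches or backbone remnants rather than functional elements.

The expression cassette has a T7 promoter followed by a lac operator and the phage T7 gene 10 ribosome binding site. A lacI gene with its own promoter is carried on the plasmid, so transcription depends on T7 RNA polymerase supplied by the host and is inducible with IPTG. A T7 terminator closes the cassette. The open reading frame starts with mEos3.2, a monomeric green-to-red photoconvertible fluorescent protein. This is fused to a segment the record calls "IDR*", presumably an intrinsically disordered region. The annotation matches part of it to sea urchin cyclin B, but the record does not say what the asterisk denotes. Downstream come a seven-residue Ser/Gly linker, a PreScission protease site, a GSS spacer, a FLAG epitope and a 6xHis tag. The tags allow affinity purification and detection, and the protease site allows the tags to be removed. The annotated SET1 fragment sits where the His tag is expected and may be a mislabel.

The associated publication concerns the translocase and unfoldase activity of the AAA+ ATPase Msp1. The fusion was therefore probably used as a folded, fluorescently trackable substrate with an unstructured tail, though the record does not state this.
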