Addgene plasmid #226898: pAM254
Purpose: mEOS3.2-IDR*-(7aaSG)-PSP-GSS-FLAG-6xHis
Depositing lab: Andreas Martin. Depositing organization: University of California, Berkeley. Publication: The AAA+ ATPase Msp1 is a processive protein translocase with robust unfoldase activity. Castanzo DT, LaFrance B, Martin A. Proc Natl Acad Sci U S A. 2020 Jun 30;117(26):14970-14977. doi: 10.1073/pnas.1920109117. Epub 2020 Jun 15. PubMed 32541053.
Backbone
  Vector backbone: pACYCDuet
  Vector type: Bacterial Expression
Growth in bacteria
  Bacterial resistance: Chloramphenicol, 25 μg/mL
  Growth temperature: 37°C
  Growth strain: DH5alpha
  Copy number: High Copy
Gene/Insert
  Gene/Insert name: mEOS3.2
  Promoter: T7
  Tag / fusion protein: 7aaSG Prescission GSS-FLAG-6xHis (C terminal on insert)
  Cloning method: Unknown
  Sequencing primers: 5′ T7
Terms and licenses: Academic/Nonprofit Terms; Industry Terms: Not Available to Industry
How to cite: pAM254 was a gift from Andreas Martin (Addgene plasmid # 226898 ; http://n2t.net/addgene:226898 ; RRID:Addgene_226898)
